Addgene plasmid #196869: pBactin-Tubg1-mNeonGreen
Purpose: Expression of the gamma-tubulin fused to mNeonGreen
Depositing lab: Frank Bradke. Depositing organization: Deutsches Zentrum fuer Neurodegenerative Erkrankungen (DZNE). Publication: Centrosomal microtubule nucleation regulates radial migration of projection neurons independently of polarization in the developing brain. Vinopal S, Dupraz S, Alfadil E, Pietralla T, Bendre S, Stiess M, Falk S, Camargo Ortega G, Maghelli N, Tolic IM, Smejkal J, Gotz M, Bradke F. Neuron. 2023 Apr 19;111(8):1241-1263.e16. doi: 10.1016/j.neuron.2023.01.020. Epub 2023 Feb 15. PubMed 36796357.
Backbone
  Vector backbone: pBeta-actin
  Backbone size w/o insert (bp): 6040
  Vector type: Mammalian Expression
Growth in bacteria
  Bacterial resistance: Ampicillin, 100 μg/mL
  Growth temperature: 37°C
  Growth strain: DH5alpha
  Copy number: High Copy
Gene/Insert
  Gene/Insert name: Tubg1-mNeonGreen
  Species: M. musculus (mouse)
  Insert size (bp): 2121
  Entrez Gene: Tubg1 (a.k.a. 1500010O08Rik, GCP-1, Tubg)
  Promoter: Chicken bactin (plus Chicken bactin intron)
  Cloning method: Restriction Enzyme; 5′ cloning site NheI (not destroyed); 3′ cloning site NotI (not destroyed)
  Sequencing primers: 5′ pCAG forward (5'-GCAACGTGCTGGTTATTGTG-3'); 3′ SV40pA-R (5'-GAAATTTGTGATGCTATTGC-3')
Resource information
  A portion of this plasmid was derived from a plasmid made by: pBeta-actin [Kapitein et al. , 2010]
Terms and licenses: Academic/Nonprofit Terms; Industry Terms: Not Available to Industry
How to cite: pBactin-Tubg1-mNeonGreen was a gift from Frank Bradke (Addgene plasmid # 196869 ; http://n2t.net/addgene:196869 ; RRID:Addgene_196869)
