[The description below was written by a language model from this plasmid's Addgene catalogue record and pLannotate feature annotations shown in this document.]
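Description:
pBactin-Tubg1-mNeonGreen is a mammalian expression plasmid built on the pBeta-actin backbone for producing mouse gamma-tubulin (Tubg1) fused to the green/yellow fluorescent protein mNeonGreen. It is propagated in E. coli as a high-copy plasmid through a ColE1/pUC-type origin and selected with ampicillin via the β-lactamase gene and its native promoter. The remaining bacterial annotations (lac promoter and operator, CAP binding site, and fragments of lacI, lacZα, rop and bom) appear to be remnants of the cloning-vector lineage with no evident role in the expression cassette. No mammalian selection marker is recorded or annotated, although roughly 1.8 kb upstream of the promoter carries no annotation.

Transcription is driven by the chicken β-actin promoter followed by an intron. The catalogue calls it the chicken β-actin intron, whereas the feature table annotates it as a chimeric chicken β-actin/rabbit β-globin intron; introns of this kind generally improve transcript processing and expression. The Tubg1 coding sequence comes first and is followed after a short gap by mNeonGreen, so the fluorescent protein sits at the C-terminus of gamma-tubulin, presumably joined by a short linker. The fusion was cloned between NheI and NotI sites and is terminated by an SV40 polyadenylation signal, next to which lies a small fragment of SV40 large T antigen sequence. The total length of 8,161 nt matches the stated backbone and insert sizes.

Gamma-tubulin concentrates at microtubule organizing centres such as the centrosome and spindle poles, where it supports microtubule nucleation, so the fusion can serve as a fluorescent marker of these structures in transfected cells. The associated study concerns centrosomal microtubule nucleation during radial migration of projection neurons in the developing brain.
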