Features (pLannotate 1.2.2; 16 found; start..end, strand, type, name):
    237..1206    +  intron         chimeric intron: chimera between introns from chicken β-actin and rabbit β-globin
   1277..2629    +  CDS            Tubg1: TBG1_MOUSE - Also known as Tubg. Experimental evidence at protein level: Swiss-Prot protein existence level 1. Tubulin is the major constituent of microtubules. The gamma chain is found at microtubule organizing centers (MTOC) such as the spindle poles or the centrosome. Pericentriolar matrix component that regulates alpha/beta chain minus-end nucleation, centrosome duplication and spindle formation (By similarity). From Mus musculus (Mouse).
   2651..3358    +  CDS            mNeonGreen: mNeonGreen is a basic (constitutively fluorescent) green/yellow fluorescent protein published in 2013, derived from Branchiostoma lanceolatum. It is reported to be a very rapidly-maturing monomer with moderate acid sensitivity.
   3449..3534    +  CDS            large T antigen (fragment): large T antigen from SV40 (simian virus 40)
   3557..3691    +  polyA_signal   SV40 poly(A) signal: SV40 polyadenylation signal
   3729..3745    -  protein_bind   lac operator: The lac repressor binds to the lac operator to inhibit transcription in E. coli. This inhibition can be relieved by adding lactose or isopropyl-β-D-thiogalactopyranoside (IPTG). lac repressor encoded by lacI
   3753..3783    -  promoter       lac promoter: promoter for the E. coli lac operon
   3798..3819    -  protein_bind   CAP binding site: CAP binding activates transcription in the presence of cAMP. E. coli catabolite activator protein
   3832..3924    -  CDS            lacI (fragment): lac repressor; lacI; The lac repressor binds to the lac operator to inhibit transcription in E. coli. This inhibition can be relieved by adding lactose or isopropyl-β-D-thiogalactopyranoside (IPTG).
   4107..4695    -  rep_origin     ori: high-copy-number ColE1/pMB1/pBR322/pUC origin of replication
   4866..5726    -  CDS            AmpR: β-lactamase; bla; confers resistance to ampicillin, carbenicillin, and related antibiotics
   5727..5831    -  promoter       AmpR promoter: bla
   5926..5961    +  CDS            rop (fragment): Rop protein, which maintains plasmids at low copy number; rop
   6063..6162    +  misc_feature   bom (fragment): basis of mobility region from pBR322
   6168..6322    -  CDS            lacZα (fragment): LacZα fragment of β-galactosidase; lacZ fragment
   8122..236     +  promoter       chicken β-actin promoter (across the origin): No description available
>Addgene plasmid #196869 | pBactin-Tubg1-mNeonGreen | addgene full sequence | sequence record 391839 | Addgene Partial NGS Result
CCCCCCCTCCCCACCCCCAATTTTGTATTTATTTATTTTTTAATTATTTTGTGCAGCGATGGGGGCGGGG
GGGGGGGGGGCGCGCGCCAGGCGGGGCGGGGCGGGGCGRGGGGCGGGGCGGGGCGAGGCGGAGAGGTGCG
GCGGCAGCCAATCAGAGCGGCGCGCTCCGAAAGTTTCCTTTTATGGCGAGGCGGCGGCGGCGGCGGCCCT
ATAAAAAGCGAAGCGCGCGGCGGGCGGGAGTCGCTGCGCGCTGCCTTCGCCCCGTGCCCCGCTCCGCCGC
CGCCTCGCGCCGCCCGCCCCGGCTCTGACTGACCGCGTTACTCCCACAGGTGAGCGGGCGGGACGGCCCT
TCTCCTCCGGGCTGTAATTAGCGCTTGGTTTAATGACGGCTCGTTTCTTTTCTGTGGCTGCGTGAAAGCC
TTAAAGGGCTCCGGGAGGGCCCTTTGTGCGGGGGGGAGCGGCTCGGGGGGTGCGTGCGTGTGTGTGTGCG
TGGGGAGCGCCGCGTGCGGCTCCGCGCTGCCCGGCGGCTGTGAGCGCTGCGGGCGCGGCGCGGGGCTTTG
TGCGCTCCGCAGTGTGCGCGAGGGGAGCGCGGCCGGGGGCGGTGCCCCGCGGTGCGGGGGGGGCTGCGAG
GGGAACAAAGGCTGCGTGCGGGGTGTGTGCGKGGGGGGGTGAGCAGGGGGTGTGGGCGCGGCGGTCGGGC
TGTAACCCCCCCCTGCACCCCCCTCCCCGAGTTGCTGAGCACGGCCCGGCTTCGGGTGCGGGGCTCCGTG
CGGGGCGTGGCGCGGGGCTCGCCGTGCCGGGCGGGGGGTGGCGGCAGGTGGGGGTGCCGGGCGGGGCGGG
GCCGCCTCGGGCCGGGGAGGGCTCGGGGGAGGGGCGCGGCGGCCCCCGGAGCGCCGGCGGCTGTCGAGGC
GCGGCGAGCCGCAGCCATTGCCTTTTATGGTAATCGTGCGAGAGGGCGCAGGGACTTCCTTTGTCCCAAA
TCTGTGCGGAGCCGAAATCTGGGAGGCGCCGCCGCACCCCCTCTAGCGGGCGCGGGGCGAAGCGGTGCGG
CGCCGGCAGGAAGGAAATGGGCGGGGAGGGCCTTCGTGCGTCGCCGCGCCGCCGTCCCCTTCTCCATCTC
CAGCCTCGGGGCTGTCCGCAGGGGGACGGCTGCCTTCGGGGGGGACGGGGCAGGGCGGGGTTCGGCTTCT
GGCGTGTGACCGGCGGGGTTTATATCTTCCCTTCTCTGTTCCTCCGCAGCCCCCAAGCTAGCCTCGAGAA
TTCTGCCTGAGGAGCGATGCCGAGAGAAATCATCACCCTACAGTTGGGCCAGTGCGGCAATCAGATTGGG
TTCGAGTTCTGGAAACAGCTATGTGCCGAGCATGGCATCAGTCCCGAGGGCATCGTAGAAGAGTTCGCCA
CGGAGGGCACTGACCGAAAGGACGTCTTTTTCTACCAGGCAGATGATGAGCACTACATCCCCCGGGCTGT
GCTGCTGGACCTGGAGCCCCGGGTGATCCATTCCATCCTAAACTCCTCCTATGCTAAGCTCTACAACCCA
GAGAACATCTACCTGTCGGAGCATGGCGGAGGAGCTGGCAACAACTGGGCCAGCGGATTCTCCCAGGGAG
AAAAAATCCACGAGGACATTTTTGACATCATAGATCGGGAGGCAGATGGCAGTGACAGTCTAGAGGGATT
TGTACTGTGTCATTCCATTGCTGGGGGGACAGGCTCTGGCTTGGGCTCCTACCTCCTGGAACGGCTAAAT
GACAGGTACCCCAAAAAACTAGTGCAGACATACTCTGTGTTCCCCAACCAGGATGAGATGAGTGACGTGG
TGGTCCAACCCTACAACTCCCTCCTCACACTAAAGAGGCTGACCCAGAACGCGGACTGTGTGGTGGTGCT
GGACAACACGGCCCTGAACCTGATAGCCACAGACCGCCTACACATCCAGAACCCATCCTTCTCCCAGATC
AACCAGCTGGTGTCCACCATCATGTCAGCCAGCACCACCACCCTGCGCTACCCTGGATACATGAACAATG
ACCTCATCGGCCTCATCGCCTCGCTCATTCCCACCCCTCGGCTCCACTTTCTCATGACTGGCTATACCCC
CCTCACCACGGACCAGTCAGTGGCCAGTGTGAGGAAGACAACAGTCCTGGATGTCATGAGGCGCCTGCTA
CAGCCCAAGAATGTGATGGTGTCCACAGGCCGGGATCGTCAGACCAACCACTGCTACATCGCCATCCTCA
ACATCATCCAGGGAGAGGTGGACCCCACCCAGGTCCACAAGAGCCTGCAGAGGATCCGGGAAAGGAAACT
GGCCAACTTCATCCCCTGGGGCCCAGCCAGCATCCAGGTGGCCCTGTCAAGGAAGTCTCCCTACCTACCC
TCAGCCCACCGGGTCAGCGGGCTCATGATGGCCAACCACACCAGTATCTCCTCGCTCTTCGAACGGACCT
GTCGCCAGTTTGACAAGCTGCGGAAACGGGAGGCCTTCATGGAGCAGTTCCGCAAGGAGGACATCTTCAA
GGACAATTTTGACGAGATGGACACCTCCAGGGAGATTGTGCAGCAGCTGATTGACGAGTACCACGCGGCC
ACACGGCCAGACTATATCTCCTGGGGCACCCAGGAGCAGGTCGACGGAAGTGGTGGATCCATGGTGAGCA
AGGGCGAGGAGGATAACATGGCCTCTCTCCCAGCGACACATGAGTTACACATCTTTGGCTCCATCAACGG
TGTGGACTTTGACATGGTGGGTCAGGGCACCGGCAATCCAAATGATGGTTATGAGGAGTTAAACCTGAAG
TCCACCAAGGGTGACCTCCAGTTCTCCCCCTGGATTCTGGTCCCTCATATCGGGTATGGCTTCCATCAGT
ACCTGCCCTACCCTGACGGGATGTCGCCTTTCCAGGCCGCCATGGTAGATGGCTCCGGCTACCAAGTCCA
TCGCACAATGCAGTTTGAAGATGGTGCCTCCCTTACTGTTAACTACCGCTACACCTACGAGGGAAGCCAC
ATCAAAGGAGAGGCCCAGGTGAAGGGGACTGGTTTCCCTGCTGACGGTCCTGTGATGACCAACTCGCTGA
CCGCTGCGGACTGGTGCAGGTCGAAGAAGACTTACCCCAACGACAAAACCATCATCAGTACCTTTAAGTG
GAGTTACACCACTGGAAATGGCAAGCGCTACCGGAGCACTGCGCGGACCACCTACACCTTTGCCAAGCCA
ATGGCGGCTAACTATCTGAAGAACCAGCCGATGTACGTGTTCCGTAAGACGGAGCTCAAGCACTCCAAGA
CCGAGCTCAACTTCAAGGAGTGGCAAAAGGCCTTTACCGATGTGATGGGCATGGACGAGCTGTACAAGTA
AGCGGCCGCCATATGCATCCTAGGCCTATTAATATTCCGGAGTATACGTAGCCGGCTAACGTTAACAACC
GGTACCTCTAGATAAGTAATGATCATAATCAGCCATATCACATCTGTAGAGGTTTTACTTGCTTTAAAAA
ACCTCCCACACCTCCCCCTGAACCTGAAACATAAAATGAATGCAATTGTTGTTGTTAACTTGTTTATTGC
AGCTTATAATGGTTACAAATAAAGCAATAGCATCACAAATTTCACAAATAAAGCATTTTTTTCACTGCAT
TCTAGTTGTGGTTTGTCCAAACTCATCAATGTATCTTATCATGTCTGGATCAATTCGTAATCATGTCATA
GCTGTTTCCTGTGTGAAATTGTTATCCGCTCACAATTCCACACAACATACGAGCCGGAAGCATAAAGTGT
AAAGCCTGGGGTGCCTAATGAGTGAGCTAACTCACATTAATTGCGTTGCGCTCACTGCCCGCTTTCCAGT
CGGGAAACCTGTCGTGCCAGCTGCATTAATGAATCGGCCAACGCGCGGGGAGAGGCGGTTTGCGTATTGG
GCGCTCTTCCGCTTCCTCGCTCACTGACTCGCTGCGCTCGGTCGTTCGGCTGCGGCGAGCGGTATCAGCT
CACTCAAAGGCGGTAATACGGTTATCCACAGAATCAGGGGATAACGCAGGAAAGAACATGTGAGCAAAAG
GCCAGCAAAAGGCCAGGAACCGTAAAAAGGCCGCGTTGCTGGCGTTTTTCCATAGGCTCCGCCCCCCTGA
CGAGCATCACAAAAATCGACGCTCAAGTCAGAGGTGGCGAAACCCGACAGGACTATAAAGATACCAGGCG
TTTCCCCCTGGAAGCTCCCTCGTGCGCTCTCCTGTTCCGACCCTGCCGCTTACCGGATACCTGTCCGCCT
TTCTCCCTTCGGGAAGCGTGGCGCTTTCTCATAGCTCACGCTGTAGGTATCTCAGTTCGGTGTAGGTCGT
TCGCTCCAAGCTGGGCTGTGTGCACGAACCCCCCGTTCAGCCCGACCGCTGCGCCTTATCCGGTAACTAT
CGTCTTGAGTCCAACCCGGTAAGACACGACTTATCGCCACTGGCAGCAGCCACTGGTAACAGGATTAGCA
GAGCGAGGTATGTAGGCGGTGCTACAGAGTTCTTGAAGTGGTGGCCTAACTACGGCTACACTAGAAGAAC
AGTATTTGGTATCTGCGCTCTGCTGAAGCCAGTTACCTTCGGAAAAAGAGTTGGTAGCTCTTGATCCGGC
AAACAAACCACCGCTGGTAGCGGTGGTTTTTTTGTTTGCAAGCAGCAGATTACGCGCAGAAAAAAAGGAT
CTCAAGAAGATCCTTTGATCTTTTCTACGGGGTCTGACGCTCAGTGGAACGAAAACTCACGTTAAGGGAT
TTTGGTCATGAGATTATCAAAAAGGATCTTCACCTAGATCCTTTTAAATTAAAAATGAAGTTTTAAATCA
ATCTAAAGTATATATGAGTAAACTTGGTCTGACAGTTACCAATGCTTAATCAGTGAGGCACCTATCTCAG
CGATCTGTCTATTTCGTTCATCCATAGTTGCCTGACTCCCCGTCGTGTAGATAACTACGATACGGGAGGG
CTTACCATCTGGCCCCAGTGCTGCAATGATACCGCGAGACCCACGCTCACCGGCTCCAGATTTATCAGCA
ATAAACCAGCCAGCCGGAAGGGCCGAGCGCAGAAGTGGTCCTGCAACTTTATCCGCCTCCATCCAGTCTA
TTAATTGTTGCCGGGAAGCTAGAGTAAGTAGTTCGCCAGTTAATAGTTTGCGCAACGTTGTTGCCATTGC
TACAGGCATCGTGGTGTCACGCTCGTCGTTTGGTATGGCTTCATTCAGCTCCGGTTCCCAACGATCAAGG
CGAGTTACATGATCCCCCATGTTGTGCAAAAAAGCGGTTAGCTCCTTCGGTCCTCCGATCGTTGTCAGAA
GTAAGTTGGCCGCAGTGTTATCACTCATGGTTATGGCAGCACTGCATAATTCTCTTACTGTCATGCCATC
CGTAAGATGCTTTTCTGTGACTGGTGAGTACTCAACCAAGTCATTCTGAGAATAGTGTATGCGGCGACCG
AGTTGCTCTTGCCCGGCGTCAATACGGGATAATACCGCGCCACATAGCAGAACTTTAAAAGTGCTCATCA
TTGGAAAACGTTCTTCGGGGCGAAAACTCTCAAGGATCTTACCGCTGTTGAGATCCAGTTCGATGTAACC
CACTCGTGCACCCAACTGATCTTCAGCATCTTTTACTTTCACCAGCGTTTCTGGGTGAGCAAAAACAGGA
AGGCAAAATGCCGCAAAAAAGGGAATAAGGGCGACACGGAAATGTTGAATACTCATACTCTTCCTTTTTC
AATATTATTGAAGCATTTATCAGGGTTATTGTCTCATGAGCGGATACATATTTGAATGTATTTAGAAAAA
TAAACAAATAGGGGTTCCGCGCACATTTCCCCGAAAAGTGCCACCTGACGTCTAAGAAACCATTATTATC
ATGACATTAACCTATAAAAATAGGCGTATCACGAGGCCCTTTCGTCTCGCGCGTTTCGGTGATGACGGTG
AAAACCTCTGACACATGCAGCTCCCGGAGACGGTCACAGCTTGTCTGTAAGCGGATGCCGGGAGCAGACA
AGCCCGTCAGGGCGCGTCAGCGGGTGTTGGCGGGTGTCGGGGCTGGCTTAACTATGCGGCATCAGAGCAG
ATTGTACTGAGAGTGCACCATATGCGGTGTGAAATACCGCACAGATGCGTAAGGAGAAAATACCGCATCA
GGCGCCATTCGCCATTCAGGCTGCGCAACTGTTGGGAAGGGCGATCGGTGCGGGCCTCTTCGCTATTACG
CCAGCTGGCGAAAGGGGGATGTGCTGCAAGGCGATTAAGTTGGGTAACGCCAGGGTTTTCCCAGTCACGA
CGTTGTAAAACGACGGCCAGTGCCAAGTTGGGATCTTTGCATTGGCCCACGGCTCTCAGGATGGGGATGC
TCCCCTTCAGCACCCGGTTCCCCTTGGAAACTGATGGTCCTGGCTCTGTGGCATGGCAGTGGCACTGTGA
GGAGCCCCCTACCAGCAGCACACAGTGGGGTTGGCACTGCCACGCTCCGGATGCCGCGCTCTGATCCAAC
CCCATAATCAAGGGAACCCGAATTGCCCCATCATTGCCCCCACCACCCCCATCCTGCCGGGCCCTCACAC
CCCACGCTGCCTTCTGGTGACATTCCCCAGCCCAAACCCACGGCTTCATGGCTACCGCGGGGCATTTCCC
ATTGCCGCCCCATTATCAGCTCTGCACACCTCCCGCTGTACCCATGCCTCGTGGCTGCCCTTCTTTGACG
TATAATCTTCTAATTAATACCCGGCCTTGTCAAAGTGGAGCACAAACGTTAATTAATTCCCCAGCAGGCA
GGTAATTAACAGTGTGACTCCCTTTTTGCTGCGAGTGGGGCTGATACAGAGAGATGTGGCACTATGGAGC
CCACGGGGTCCTGGCACTGGGTGCCCACGGAGGTCCCCATGTGCTGCAGTGTCACCGCCTCCGAGGAGAC
AGTATTGTCCCTGCGGTGTCCCTGCAGCTCAGCTCTGTCCACAGGGCCACCTCCAGTTTGGAGGGGACAC
AATGCAGCCCCGATGCAACCCATCCTCGCAGCATCCCAGGGACAAAGACCCCACTGCAAGACCGCACACA
GGGCTGGGTCCCGCTCCCCTAATATCTACAGTGCTTCTTGCATGGCCCCTTAATCAATGCAGTTAATCAG
CATGCGCTCATGCACCGCTCTGGAGCTGCAAAGCCCCTCGCAGCGCTGCTCACCAACACCGCGCACCGCC
CCGGCCCAGCCTGCAGCACGCGCTGCAAACAGGAAAGAAACAAAATATTGCCCAAATGTAGGCAAAGGCA
TTCGGCTGCCTTGACCTCCGCCGGGCCGGGCCCTGCCTGACTCAGCTCCTTACTCAGCGCTCGCTTCCTC
CCTCCGGCTGCCACCGCCGCAGCGCACACCCTGACAAAGAGTGGCCCTTAACGGGCTCTGAGGTGCACCC
AGCAGTGCACTCAGCAGTCCAAGGGCCGGCCTGGAGGTTTGCACCGCTACGTGCTGACATTAGCATTGAA
CTTGGCCCTGGGTAGTGCTGCAGGCCGGGCGGGGTGGGTGTAGAGAGTGCAGCGCGCGTTGCACCCGGTG
CCCCTTCCCCTCCCTTGCATCCCAGCAGGCTGCACCCCAGCACCAGGCCCGTGCATGCATGCTCCTGGTG
TTATTGCAGCCTGGTGCATGCATGCGTCTTGATGGTGCAGCGCTGTGCATGCATCCTCCTTGGTGTGTAG
CAGTCTAGTGCATGCATACCCCTCGGTGTTATTGCTGCTCTGTGCACGCACGCTCATTGTATCACTTCAT
CCCAGTGCATGCACTCACACTGGAGCGATTGCTGCTCGGTGCACGCACACTCATTGTATCACTGCAGCTC
AGTGGCTGCACGCACACCGGTGTTATTGCTGCTCGGTGCGTGCATGCACATCAGTGTCGCTGCAGCTCAG
TGCATGCACGCTCATTGCCCATCGCTATCCCTGCCTCTCCTGCTGGCGCTCCCCGGGAGGTGACTTCAAG
GGGACCGCAGGACCACCTCGGGGGTGGGGGGAGGGCTGCACACGCGGACCCCGCTCCCCCTCCCCAACAA
AGCACTGTGGAATCAAAAAGGGGGGAGGGGGGATGGAGGGGCGCGTCACACCCCCGCCCCACACCCTCAC
CTCGAGGTGAGCCCCACGTTCTGCTTCACTCTCCCCATCTC
